>Addgene plasmid #73639 | pNICKclos1.0 | depositor full sequence | sequence record 148603 | pNICKclos1.0 sequence 11082 bps
AGCTTGGCTGCAGTTGACAGCTAGCTCAGTCCTAGGTATAATACTAGTTATACTTAAATCACAGGCTGGT
TTTAGAGCTAGAAATAGCAAGTTAAAATAAGGCTAGTCCGTTATCAACTTGAAAAAGTGGCACCGAGTCG
GTGCTTTTTTGCGGCCGCATTCTTATGAAAATTCAAGTGCTCTAACTGTAATTTTTCCAGGAATAAATTA
TGGTCATGAAAAGCCTCTTCTGTATTATGCAAGGAAAGCAGCTGCACAGAATAATATAGATATTCTATGC
ATCAACTATAAGAATAAGATTTCTTGGGAGGACATAGGAAAACAAAGTATTGAAGATGTAGCTATTGAAA
TAAAGGGCATTATAAAAAATGTTATTGAAAAAAAGTATGATAACATTTATTTTTTAGGGAAAAGTGTTGG
AACAGAAATAGCTGGATGTACATCTTCTAAATTAAATATAGATAATATAAAGTTTCTTTACTTAACACCT
ATTGAAGAGACTTTAAAGTATATAGTTGACAGAAAGTGCATTGTGGTGTCAGGCACTAAGGATGAATTTT
TTAAAAGTGAATGTATAAATAAAATCAGAGAAAATAAAAATGTTAAATTGATGTTGTTTGAGGGAGCTAA
TCATTCTCTTGAGATTAAGGATGATATTATAAGAAGTTTAAGAATTTTAGATAACGTAGCACAATTGTAT
TTGGACTTCTTTAAATAAAAACATGGAGGGCTAAAAATGGAACAATACAAACAAGAATTTATAGAATTTA
TGGTGGAGAGTAATGTACTTACCTTTGGGGATTTCATAACTAAAAGCGGCAGAAGAACACCATTTTTTAT
AAATACAGGTAACTACAAGACAGGTAATCAATTAAATAAGTTGGCTAAGTTTTATGCTAAAGCAATATAT
GATAATTTTGGAGATGATTTTGATATTTTATTTGGGCCTGCATATAAAGGAATACCTTTAAGTGTTTCAG
TAGCTATGGCACTTGATAATATTTATGGAATTAATGCAGCTTATTGTTCAAATAGAAAAGAAGTTAAAGA
TCACGGTGATAAGGGAATACTTCTTGGAGCAAAGCTTGAAGAAGGAGACAGAGTTATAATTGTAGAAGAT
GTCACAACAGCTGGTACATCAGTATACGAAACAATGCCGATATCAGGTTGATGTAAAGGGAATCATAATA
TCAGTGGATAGAATGGAAAGAGGTAAGGGAGATAAGAGTGCCTTAACTGAACTTAAAGAAAAGTTTGGAT
TTAAAACATGTTCTATTGTTACTATGGAAGAGGTAGTAGAATATTTGTATAAGAAAAATATCAATGGCAA
AGTAATCATAGATGATAAAATGAAAGATAGAATTAATGAGTACTATAAAGAGTATGGAGTAAAATAGTAA
AATAAATGTGCCTCAACTTAGATGTTAAGGCACATTTATTTTATATATTATTCATGTTTTGAAACATTTT
TATCTTTTGTGTATTTTACGTGTAGTAATTTGTGAGCAAGTCCTTCACCTGGTTTTCCAAAGTAGCTATC
ATACATTTTAATAATAGCTGGATTATCATGTGACTTTCTCTTTGAAAGAACATTTTTATCTTGGTTGTAT
AATACTGATGCTCTTAGTTTTCTGTAATCAACATTTTCTCTATCAAGAGCATTTACGTGAGGTTGACCTC
CACCATTTATACATCCACCAGGGCAAGCCATTACTTCTATAAAGTGATATTGTTTTTCGTTCATTTTTCC
AGATTTCATAAACTCGAAGAAGTTAGAAGCACCATTTATAACAGCAACGTTTAGTTTATTTCCAGCAATT
TCAACTTCCGCTTCTTTTATGCCTTTAAAGCCTCTTACTTCAGTGTAATCAACATTTTCAAGTTCTTTAT
TTTCAGCAAAGTCTTTAGCTGATCTTATTGCAGCTTCCATAACGCCACCGGTTGCACCAAAGATAGCTCC
AGCACCACTGTAAGTACCCATAGCAGGATCAACTTCACCATCTTCAAGATCTGCAAATTTAATTTTTGCA
TCTTTAATCATTTTTGCAAGCTCTCTTGTAGTTAAGGATGCATCAATATCTCTTAAGCTGTTAGTTTCCA
TGAAAGGAATATCTGCTTCATATTTTTTATCATTACAAGGCATGATAGTAACTGTATAAACATCCTCGAG
CTGCAGTATAAAATATAAATAATTTTCTAAAAAACTTAACTTCATGTGAAAAGTTTGTTAAAATATAAAT
GAGCACGTTAATCATTTAACATAGATAATTAAATAGTAAAAGGGAGTGTCGAGGATCCCCGGGATGGATA
AGAAATACTCAATAGGCTTAGCTATCGGCACAAATAGCGTCGGATGGGCGGTGATCACTGATGAATATAA
GGTTCCGTCTAAAAAGTTCAAGGTTCTGGGAAATACAGACCGCCACAGTATCAAAAAAAATCTTATAGGG
GCTCTTTTATTTGACAGTGGAGAGACAGCGGAAGCGACTCGTCTCAAACGGACAGCTCGTAGAAGGTATA
CACGTCGGAAGAATCGTATTTGTTATCTACAGGAGATTTTTTCAAATGAGATGGCGAAAGTAGATGATAG
TTTCTTTCATCGACTTGAAGAGTCTTTTTTGGTGGAAGAAGACAAGAAGCATGAACGTCATCCTATTTTT
GGAAATATAGTAGATGAAGTTGCTTATCATGAGAAATATCCAACTATCTATCATCTGCGAAAAAAATTGG
TAGATTCTACTGATAAAGCGGATTTGCGCTTAATCTATTTGGCCTTAGCGCATATGATTAAGTTTCGTGG
TCATTTTTTGATTGAGGGAGATTTAAATCCTGATAATAGTGATGTGGACAAACTATTTATCCAGTTGGTA
CAAACCTACAATCAATTATTTGAAGAAAACCCTATTAACGCAAGTGGAGTAGATGCTAAAGCGATTCTTT
CTGCACGATTGAGTAAATCAAGACGATTAGAAAATCTCATTGCTCAGCTCCCCGGTGAGAAGAAAAATGG
CTTATTTGGGAATCTCATTGCTTTGTCATTGGGTTTGACCCCTAATTTTAAATCAAATTTTGATTTGGCA
GAAGATGCTAAATTACAGCTTTCAAAAGATACTTACGATGATGATTTAGATAATTTATTGGCGCAAATTG
GAGATCAATATGCTGATTTGTTTTTGGCAGCTAAGAATTTATCAGATGCTATTTTACTTTCAGATATCCT
AAGAGTAAATACTGAAATAACTAAGGCTCCCCTATCAGCTTCAATGATTAAACGCTACGATGAACATCAT
CAAGACTTGACTCTTTTAAAAGCTTTAGTTCGACAACAACTTCCAGAAAAGTATAAAGAAATCTTTTTTG
ATCAATCAAAAAACGGATATGCAGGTTATATTGATGGGGGAGCTAGCCAAGAAGAATTTTATAAATTTAT
CAAACCAATTTTAGAAAAAATGGATGGTACTGAGGAATTATTGGTGAAACTAAATCGTGAAGATTTGCTG
CGCAAGCAACGGACCTTTGACAACGGCTCTATTCCCCATCAAATTCACTTGGGTGAGCTGCATGCTATTT
TGAGAAGACAAGAAGACTTTTATCCATTTTTAAAAGACAATCGTGAGAAGATTGAAAAAATCTTGACTTT
TCGAATTCCTTATTATGTTGGTCCATTGGCGCGTGGCAATAGTCGTTTTGCATGGATGACTCGGAAGTCT
GAAGAAACAATTACCCCATGGAATTTTGAAGAAGTTGTCGATAAAGGTGCTTCAGCTCAATCATTTATTG
AACGCATGACAAACTTTGATAAAAATCTTCCAAATGAAAAAGTACTACCAAAACATAGTTTGCTTTATGA
GTATTTTACGGTTTATAACGAATTGACAAAGGTCAAATATGTTACTGAAGGAATGCGAAAACCAGCATTT
CTTTCAGGTGAACAGAAGAAAGCCATTGTTGATTTACTCTTCAAAACAAATCGAAAAGTAACCGTTAAGC
AATTAAAAGAAGATTATTTCAAAAAAATAGAATGTTTTGATAGTGTTGAAATTTCAGGAGTTGAAGATAG
ATTTAATGCTTCATTAGGTACCTACCATGATTTGCTAAAAATTATTAAAGATAAAGATTTTTTGGATAAT
GAAGAAAATGAAGATATCTTAGAGGATATTGTTTTAACATTGACCTTATTTGAAGATAGGGAGATGATTG
AGGAAAGACTTAAAACATATGCTCACCTCTTTGATGATAAGGTGATGAAACAGCTTAAACGTCGCCGTTA
TACTGGTTGGGGACGTTTGTCTCGAAAATTGATTAATGGTATTAGGGATAAGCAATCTGGCAAAACAATA
TTAGATTTTTTGAAATCAGATGGTTTTGCCAATCGCAATTTTATGCAGCTGATCCATGATGATAGTTTGA
CATTTAAAGAAGACATTCAAAAAGCACAAGTGTCTGGACAAGGCGATAGTTTACATGAACATATTGCAAA
TTTAGCTGGTAGCCCTGCTATTAAAAAAGGTATTTTACAGACTGTAAAAGTTGTTGATGAATTGGTCAAA
GTAATGGGGCGGCATAAGCCAGAAAATATCGTTATTGAAATGGCACGTGAAAATCAGACAACTCAAAAGG
GCCAGAAAAATTCGCGAGAGCGTATGAAACGAATCGAAGAAGGTATCAAAGAATTAGGAAGTCAGATTCT
TAAAGAGCATCCTGTTGAAAATACTCAATTGCAAAATGAAAAGCTCTATCTCTATTATCTCCAAAATGGA
AGAGACATGTATGTGGACCAAGAATTAGATATTAATCGTTTAAGTGATTATGATGTCGATCACATTGTTC
CACAAAGTTTCCTTAAAGACGATTCAATAGACAATAAGGTCTTAACGCGTTCTGATAAAAATCGTGGTAA
ATCGGATAACGTTCCAAGTGAAGAAGTAGTCAAAAAGATGAAAAACTATTGGAGACAACTTCTAAACGCC
AAGTTAATCACTCAACGTAAGTTTGATAATTTAACGAAAGCTGAACGTGGAGGTTTGAGTGAACTTGATA
AAGCTGGTTTTATCAAACGCCAATTGGTTGAAACTCGCCAAATCACTAAGCATGTGGCACAAATTTTGGA
TAGTCGCATGAATACTAAATACGATGAAAATGATAAACTTATTCGAGAGGTTAAAGTGATTACCTTAAAA
TCTAAATTAGTTTCTGACTTCCGAAAAGATTTCCAATTCTATAAAGTACGTGAGATTAACAATTACCATC
ATGCCCATGATGCGTATCTAAATGCCGTCGTTGGAACTGCTTTGATTAAGAAATATCCAAAACTTGAATC
GGAGTTTGTCTATGGTGATTATAAAGTTTATGATGTTCGTAAAATGATTGCTAAGTCTGAGCAAGAAATA
GGCAAAGCAACCGCAAAATATTTCTTTTACTCTAATATCATGAACTTCTTCAAAACAGAAATTACACTTG
CAAATGGAGAGATTCGCAAACGCCCTCTAATCGAAACTAATGGGGAAACTGGAGAAATTGTCTGGGATAA
AGGGCGAGATTTTGCCACAGTGCGCAAAGTATTGTCCATGCCCCAAGTCAATATTGTCAAGAAAACAGAA
GTACAGACAGGCGGATTCTCCAAGGAGTCAATTTTACCAAAAAGAAATTCGGACAAGCTTATTGCTCGTA
AAAAAGACTGGGATCCAAAAAAATATGGTGGTTTTGATAGTCCAACGGTAGCTTATTCAGTCCTAGTGGT
TGCTAAGGTGGAAAAAGGGAAATCGAAGAAGTTAAAATCCGTTAAAGAGTTACTAGGGATCACAATTATG
GAAAGAAGTTCCTTTGAAAAAAATCCGATTGACTTTTTAGAAGCTAAAGGATATAAGGAAGTTAAAAAAG
ACTTAATCATTAAACTACCTAAATATAGTCTTTTTGAGTTAGAAAACGGTCGTAAACGGATGCTGGCTAG
TGCCGGAGAATTACAAAAAGGAAATGAGCTGGCTCTGCCAAGCAAATATGTGAATTTTTTATATTTAGCT
AGTCATTATGAAAAGTTGAAGGGTAGTCCAGAAGATAACGAACAAAAACAATTGTTTGTGGAGCAGCATA
AGCATTATTTAGATGAGATTATTGAGCAAATCAGTGAATTTTCTAAGCGTGTTATTTTAGCAGATGCCAA
TTTAGATAAAGTTCTTAGTGCATATAACAAACATAGAGACAAACCAATACGTGAACAAGCAGAAAATATT
ATTCATTTATTTACGTTGACGAATCTTGGAGCTCCCGCTGCTTTTAAATATTTTGATACAACAATTGATC
GTAAACGATATACGTCTACAAAAGAAGTTTTAGATGCCACTCTTATCCATCAATCCATCACTGGTCTTTA
TGAAACACGCATTGATTTGAGTCAGCTAGGAGGTGACTGACCCGGGAATTCACTGGCCGTCGTTTTACAA
CGTCGTGACTGGGAAAACCCTGGCGTTACCCAACTTAATCGCCTTGCAGCACATCCCCCTTTCGCCAGCT
GGCGTAATAGCGAAGAGGCCCGCACCGATCGCCCTTCCCAACAGTTGCGCAGCCTGAATGGCGAATGGCG
CCTGATGCGGTATTTTCTCCTTACGCATCTGTGCGGTATTTCACACCGCATATGGTGCACTCTCAGTACA
ATCTGCTCTGATGCCGCATAGTTAAGCCAGCCCCGACACCCGCCAACACCCGCTGACGCGCCCTGACGGG
CTTGTCTGCTCCCGGCATCCGCTTACAGACAAGCTGTGACCGTCTCCGGGAGCTGCATGTGTCAGAGGTT
TTCACCGTCATCACCGAAACGCGCGAGACGAAAGGGCCTCGTGATACGCCTATTTTTATAGGTTAATGTC
ATGATAATAATGGTTTCTTAGACGTCAGGTGGCACTTTTCGGGGAAATGTGCGCGGAACCCCTATTTGTT
TATTTTTCTAAATACATTCAAATATGTATCCGCTCATGAGACAATAACCCTGATAAATGCTTCAATAATA
TTGAAAAAGGAAGAGTATGAGTATTCAACATTTCCGTGTCGCCCTTATTCCCTTTTTTGCGGCATTTTGC
CTTCCTGTTTTTGCTCACCCAGAAACGCTGGTGAAAGTAAAAGATGCTGAAGATCAGTTGGGTGCACGAG
TGGGTTACATCGAACTGGATCTCAACAGCGGTAAGATCCTTGAGAGTTTTCGCCCCGAAGAACGTTTTCC
AATGATGAGCACTTTTAAAGTTCTGCTATGTGGCGCGGTATTATCCCGTATTGACGCCGGGCAAGAGCAA
CTCGGTCGCCGCATACACTATTCTCAGAATGACTTGGTTGAGTACTCACCAGTCACAGAAAAGCATCTTA
CGGATGGCATGACAGTAAGAGAATTATGCAGTGCTGCCATAACCATGAGTGATAACACTGCGGCCAACTT
ACTTCTGACAACGATCGGAGGACCGAAGGAGCTAACCGCTTTTTTGCACAACATGGGGGATCATGTAACT
CGCCTTGATCGTTGGGAACCGGAGCTGAATGAAGCCATACCAAACGACGAGCGTGACACCACGATGCCTG
TAGCAATGGCAACAACGTTGCGCAAACTATTAACTGGCGAACTACTTACTCTAGCTTCCCGGCAACAATT
AATAGACTGGATGGAGGCGGATAAAGTTGCAGGACCACTTCTGCGCTCGGCCCTTCCGGCTGGCTGGTTT
ATTGCTGATAAATCTGGAGCCGGTGAGCGTGGGTCTCGCGGTATCATTGCAGCACTGGGGCCAGATGGTA
AGCCCTCCCGTATCGTAGTTATCTACACGACGGGGAGTCAGGCAACTATGGATGAACGAAATAGACAGAT
CGCTGAGATAGGTGCCTCACTGATTAAGCATTGGTAACTGTCAGACCAAGTTTACTCATATATACTTTAG
ATTGATTTAAAACTTCATTTTTAATTTAAAAGGATCTAGGTGAAGATCCTTTTTGATAATCTCATGACCA
AAATCCCTTAACGTGAGTTTTCGTTCCACTGAGCGTCAGACCCCGTAGAAAAGATCAAAGGATCTTCTTG
AGATCCTTTTTTTCTGCGCGTAATCTGCTGCTTGCAAACAAAAAAACCACCGCTACCAGCGGTGGTTTGT
TTGCCGGATCAAGAGCTACCAACTCTTTTTCCGAAGGTAACTGGCTTCAGCAGAGCGCAGATACCAAATA
CTGTCCTTCTAGTGTAGCCGTAGTTAGGCCACCACTTCAAGAACTCTGTAGCACCGCCTACATACCTCGC
TCTGCTAATCCTGTTACCAGTGGCTGCTGCCAGTGGCGATAAGTCGTGTCTTACCGGGTTGGACTCAAGA
CGATAGTTACCGGATAAGGCGCAGCGGTCGGGCTGAACGGGGGGTTCGTGCACACAGCCCAGCTTGGAGC
GAACGACCTACACCGAACTGAGATACCTACAGCGTGAGCTATGAGAAAGCGCCACGCTTCCCGAAGGGAG
AAAGGCGGACAGGTATCCGGTAAGCGGCAGGGTCGGAACAGGAGAGCGCACGAGGGAGCTTCCAGGGGGA
AACGCCTGGTATCTTTATAGTCCTGTCGGGTTTCGCCACCTCTGACTTGAGCGTCGATTTTTGTGATGCT
CGTCAGGGGGGCGGAGCCTATGGAAAAACGCCAGCAACGCGGCCTTTTTACGGTTCCTGGCCTTTTGCTG
GCCTTTTGCTCACATGTTCTTTCCTGCGTTATCCCCTGATTCTGTGGATAACCGTATTACCGCCTTTGAG
TGAGCTGATACCGCTCGCCGCAGCCGAACGACCGAGCGCAGCGAGTCAGTGAGCGAGGAAGCGGAAGAGC
GCCCAATACGCAAACCGCCTCTCCCCGCGCGTTGGCCGATTCATTAATGCAGCTGGCACGACAGGTTTCC
CGACTGGAAAGCGGGCAGTGAGCGCAACGCAATTAATGTGAGTTAGCTCACTCATTAGGCACCCCAGGCT
TTACACTTTATGCTTCCGGCTCGTATGTTGTGTGGAATTGTGAGCGGATAACAATTTCACACAGGAAACA
GCTATGACCATGATTACGCCAAGCTTTGGCTAACACACACGCCATTCCAACCAATAGTTTTCTCGGCATA
AAGCCATGCTCTGACGCTTAAATGCACTAATGCCTTAAAAAAACATTAAAGTCTAACACACTAGACTTAT
TTACTTCGTAATTAAGTCGTTAAACCGTGTGCTCTACGACCAAAAGTATAAAACCTTTAAGAACTTTCTT
TTTTCTTGTAAAAAAAGAAACTAGATAAATCTCTCATATCTTTTATTCAATAATCGCATCAGATTGCAGT
ATAAATTTAACGATCACTCATCATGTTCATATTTATCAGAGCTCGTGCTATAATTATACTAATTTTATAA
GGAGGAAAAAATAAAGAGGGTTATAATGAACGAGAAAAATATAAAACACAGTCAAAACTTTATTACTTCA
AAACATAATATAGATAAAATAATGACAAATATAAGATTAAATGAACATGATAATATCTTTGAAATCGGCT
CAGGAAAAGGGCATTTTACCCTTGAATTAGTACAGAGGTGTAATTTCGTAACTGCCATTGAAATAGACCA
TAAATTATGCAAAACTACAGAAAATAAACTTGTTGATCACGATAATTTCCAAGTTTTAAACAAGGATATA
TTGCAGTTTAAATTTCCTAAAAACCAATCCTATAAAATATTTGGTAATATACCTTATAACATAAGTACGG
ATATAATACGCAAAATTGTTTTTGATAGTATAGCTGATGAGATTTATTTAATCGTGGAATACGGGTTTGC
TAAAAGATTATTAAATACAAAACGCTCATTGGCATTATTTTTAATGGCAGAAGTTGATATTTCTATATTA
AGTATGGTTCCAAGAGAATATTTTCATCCTAAACCTAAAGTGAATAGCTCACTTATCAGATTAAATAGAA
AAAAATCAAGAATATCACACAAAGATAAACAGAAGTATAATTATTTCGTTATGAAATGGGTTAACAAAGA
ATACAAGAAAATATTTACAAAAAATCAATTTAACAATTCCTTAAAACATGCAGGAATTGACGATTTAAAC
AATATTAGCTTTGAACAATTCTTATCTCTTTTCAATAGCTATAAATTATTTAATAAGTAAGTTAAGGGAT
GCATAAACTGCATCCCTTAACTTGTTTTTCGTGTACCTATTTTTTGTGAATCGATTATGTCTTTTGCGCA
TTCACTTCTTTTCTATATAAATATGAGCGAAGCGAATAAGCGTCGGAAAAGCAGCAAAAAGTTTCCTTTT
TGCTGTTGGAGCATGGGGGTTCAGGGGGTGCAGTATCTGACGTCAATGCCGAGCGAAAGCGAGCCGAAGG
GTAGCATTTACGTTAGATAACCCCCTGATATGCTCCGACGCTTTATATAGAAAAGAAGATTCAACTAGGT
AAAATCTTAATATAGGTTGAGATGATAAGGTTTATAAGGAATTTGTTTGTTCTAATTTTTCACTCATTTT
GTTCTAATTTCTTTTAACAAATGTTCTTTTTTTTTTAGAACAGTTATGATATAGTTAGAATAGTTTAAAA
TAAGGAGTGAGAAAAAGATGAAAGAAAGATATGGAACAGTCTATAAAGGCTCTCAGAGGCTCATAGACGA
AGAAAGTGGAGAAGTCATAGAGGTAGACAAGTTATACCGTAAACAAACGTCTGGTAACTTCGTAAAGGCA
TATATAGTGCAATTAATAAGTATGTTAGATATGATTGGCGGAAAAAAACTTAAAATCGTTAACTATATCC
TAGATAATGTCCACTTAAGTAACAATACAATGATAGCTACAACAAGAGAAATAGCAAAAGCTACAGGAAC
AAGTCTACAAACAGTAATAACAACACTTAAAATCTTAGAAGAAGGAAATATTATAAAAAGAAAAACTGGA
GTATTAATGTTAAACCCTGAACTACTAATGAGAGGCGACGACCAAAAACAAAAATACCTCTTACTCGAAT
TTGGGAACTTTGAGCAAGAGGCAAATGAAATAGATTGACCTCCCAATAACACCACGTAGTTATTGGGAGG
TCAATCTATGAAAATGCGATTA
Features (pLannotate 1.2.2; 18 found; start..end, strand, type, name):
     14..48      +  promoter       J23119(SpeI) promoter: bacterial promoter (Registry of Standard Biological Parts BBa J23119) modified to end with an SpeI site
     69..144     +  misc_RNA       gRNA scaffold: guide RNA scaffold for the Streptococcus pyogenes CRISPR/Cas9 system
    737..1156    +  CDS            pyrE (fragment): PYRE_HAEIN - Experimental evidence at protein level: Swiss-Prot protein existence level 1. Catalyzes the transfer of a ribosyl phosphate group from 5- phosphoribose 1-diphosphate to orotate, leading to the formation of orotidine monophosphate (OMP). From Haemophilus influenzae (strain ATCC 51907 / DSM 11121 / KW20 / Rd).
   1164..1394    +  CDS            pyrE (fragment): PYRE_CLOAB - Protein inferred from homology: Swiss-Prot protein existence level 3. Catalyzes the transfer of a ribosyl phosphate group from 5- phosphoribose 1-diphosphate to orotate, leading to the formation of orotidine monophosphate (OMP). From Clostridium acetobutylicum (strain ATCC 824 / DSM 792 / JCM 1419 / LMG 5710 / VKM B-1787).
   1475..2164    -  CDS            PHF1_CLOPA (fragment): Experimental evidence at protein level: Swiss-Prot protein existence level 1. From Clostridium pasteurianum.
   2304..6410    +  CDS            Cas9(D10A): nickase mutant of the Cas9 endonuclease from the Streptococcus pyogenes Type II CRISPR/Cas system generates RNA-guided single strand nicks in DNA due to the D10A mutation in the RuvC catalytic domain
   6418..6575    +  CDS            lacZα (fragment): LacZα fragment of β-galactosidase; lacZ fragment
   6581..6680    -  misc_feature   bom (fragment): basis of mobility region from pBR322
   6782..6817    -  CDS            rop (fragment): Rop protein, which maintains plasmids at low copy number; rop
   6912..7016    +  promoter       AmpR promoter: bla
   7017..7877    +  CDS            AmpR: β-lactamase; bla; confers resistance to ampicillin, carbenicillin, and related antibiotics
   8048..8636    +  rep_origin     ori: high-copy-number ColE1/pMB1/pBR322/pUC origin of replication
   8819..8911    +  CDS            lacI (fragment): lac repressor; lacI; The lac repressor binds to the lac operator to inhibit transcription in E. coli. This inhibition can be relieved by adding lactose or isopropyl-β-D-thiogalactopyranoside (IPTG).
   8924..8945    +  protein_bind   CAP binding site: CAP binding activates transcription in the presence of cAMP. E. coli catabolite activator protein
   8960..8990    +  promoter       lac promoter: promoter for the E. coli lac operon
   8994..9016    +  protein_bind   lac operator (fragment): The lac repressor binds to the lac operator to inhibit transcription in E. coli. This inhibition can be relieved by adding lactose or isopropyl-β-D-thiogalactopyranoside (IPTG). lac repressor encoded by lacI
   9406..10137   +  CDS            ermC': ERM_BACIU - Experimental evidence at protein level: Swiss-Prot protein existence level 1. This protein produces a dimethylation of the adenine residue at position 2085 in 23S rRNA, resulting in reduced affinity between ribosomes and macrolide-lincosamide-streptogramin B antibiotics. From Bacillus subtilis.
  10588..11025   +  CDS            repL: REPLM_BACIU - Protein predicted: Swiss-Prot protein existence level 4. From Bacillus subtilis.
