[The description below was written by a language model from this plasmid's Addgene catalogue record and pLannotate feature annotations shown in this document.]
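Description:
pNICKclos1.0 is an 11,082 bp E. coli–Clostridium shuttle plasmid built on the pIMP1-ptb backbone and designed for CRISPR-based genome editing of the pyrE gene in Clostridium acetobutylicum ATCC 824. In E. coli it replicates from a ColE1/pMB1-type origin and is selected with ampicillin through the bla (AmpR) gene. The record lists it as low copy. For the Gram-positive host, the feature table shows a repL replication protein gene and an ermC' rRNA methylase gene, the latter matching the catalogue's erythromycin selection in Clostridium. Fragments of lacZα, lacI, rop, bom and the lac promoter/operator region are also annotated; these look like leftovers from the E. coli cloning vector portion rather than functional parts of the design.

The payload combines all editing components on one plasmid. Streptococcus pyogenes Cas9 carrying the D10A mutation, which inactivates the RuvC domain and converts the nuclease into a nickase that cuts a single DNA strand, is expressed from the ptb promoter according to the catalogue; that promoter is not itself annotated in the feature table. A single guide RNA directed against pyrE is transcribed from the synthetic constitutive J23119 promoter and ends in the standard S. pyogenes gRNA scaffold. Downstream of the guide cassette lie two adjacent pyrE-matching fragments and a hydrogenase-like fragment. These most likely represent C. acetobutylicum chromosomal sequence serving as a homologous repair template around the pyrE locus, although the record does not explicitly describe homology arms or the exact edit. Using a nickase rather than wild-type Cas9 is a common way to favour homology-directed repair while reducing the lethality of double-strand breaks in bacteria. pyrE encodes orotate phosphoribosyltransferase.
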