Addgene plasmid #73639: pNICKclos1.0
Purpose: Genome editing for gene pyrE (CAC-002) in Clostridium acetobutylicum ATCC 824
Depositing lab: Sheng Yang. Depositing organization: CAS Center for Excellence in Molecular Plant Sciences ("CEMPS"). Publication: CRISPR-based genome editing and expression control systems in Clostridium acetobutylicum and Clostridium beijerinckii. Li Q, Chen J, Minton NP, Zhang Y, Wen Z, Liu J, Yang H, Zeng Z, Ren X, Yang J, Gu Y, Jiang W, Jiang Y, Yang S. Biotechnol J. 2016 May 23. doi: 10.1002/biot.201600053. PubMed 27213844.
Backbone
  Vector backbone: pIMP1-ptb
  Backbone size w/o insert (bp): 4806
  Vector type: E.coli-clostridium shuttle vector
  Selectable markers: Erythromycin in clostridium
Growth in bacteria
  Bacterial resistance: Ampicillin, 100 μg/mL
  Growth temperature: 37°C
  Growth strain: DH5alpha
  Copy number: Low Copy
Gene/Insert 1
  Gene/Insert name: Cas9 nickase
  Species: S. pygogenes
  Mutation: D10A
  Promoter: ptb
  Cloning method: Unknown
  Sequencing primers: 5′ SpCas9N-R TACGAGCTGTCCGTTTGAGA
Gene/Insert 2
  Gene/Insert name: sGRNA to pyrE
  Promoter: j23119
  Cloning method: Unknown
  Sequencing primers: 5′ unknown
Terms and licenses: Academic/Nonprofit Terms; Industry Terms: Not Available to Industry
How to cite: pNICKclos1.0 was a gift from Sheng Yang (Addgene plasmid # 73639 ; http://n2t.net/addgene:73639 ; RRID:Addgene_73639)
