>Addgene plasmid #73639 | pNICKclos1.0 | addgene partial sequence | sequence record 150288 | StrepPyoCas9-5UTR-F 5'-CGGTGCCACTTTTTCAAGTTG-3'
ATTTCTAGCTCTAAAACCAGCCTGTGATTTAAGTATAACTAGTATTATACCTAGGACTGAGCTAGCTGTC
AACTGCAGCCAAGCTTAATCGCATTTCATAGATTGACCTCCCAATAACTACGTGGTGTTATTGGGAGGTC
AATCTATTTCATTTGCCTCTTGCTCAAAGTTCCCAAATTCGAGTAAGAGGTATTTTTGTTTTTGGTCGTC
GCCTCTCATTAGTAGTTCAGGGTTTAACATTAATACTCCAGTTTTTCTTTTTATAATATTTCCTTCTTCT
AAGATTTTAAGTGTTGTTATTACTGTTTGTAGACTTGTTCCTGTAGCTTTTGCTATTTCTCTTGTTGTAG
CTATCATTGTATTGTTACTTAAGTGGACATTATCTAGGATATAGTTAACGATTTTAAGTTTTTTTCCGCC
AATCATATCTAACATACTTATTAATTGCACTATATATGCCTTTACGAAGTTACCAGACGTTTGTTTACGG
TATAACTTGTCTACCTCTATGACTTCTCCACTTTCTTCGTCTATGAGCCTCTGAGAGCCTTTATAGACTG
TTCCATATCTTTCTTTCATCTTTTTCTCACTCCTTATTTTAAACTATTCTAACTATATCATAACTGTTCT
AAAAAAAAAAGAACATTTGTTAAAAGAAATTAGAACAAAATGAGTGAAAAATTAGAACAAACAAATTCCT
TATAAACCTTATCATCTCAACCTATATTAAGATTTTACCTAGTTGAATCTTCTTTTCTATATAAAGCGTC
GGAGCATATCAGGGGGTTATCTAACGTAAATGCTACCCTTCGGCTCGCTTTCGCTCGGCATTGACGTCAG
ATACTGCACCCCCTGAACCCCCATGCTCCAACAGCAA
