>Addgene plasmid #73639 | pNICKclos1.0 | addgene partial sequence | sequence record 150289 | SpCas9N-R 5'-TACGAGCTGTCCGTTTGAGA-3'
ACCTTGAACTTTTTAGACGGAACCTTATATTCATCAGTGATCACCGCCCATCCGACGCTATTTGTGCCGA
TAGCTAAGCCTATTGAGTATTTCTTATCCATCCCGGGGATCCTCGACACTCCCTTTTACTATTTAATTAT
CTATGTTAAATGATTAACGTGCTCATTTATATTTTAACAAACTTTTCACATGAAGTTAAGTTTTTTAGAA
AATTATTTATATTTTATACTGCAGCTCGAGGATGTTTATACAGTTACTATCATGCCTTGTAATGATAAAA
AATATGAAGCAGATATTCCTTTCATGGAAACTAACAGCTTAAGAGATATTGATGCATCCTTAACTACAAG
AGAGCTTGCAAAAATGATTAAAGATGCAAAAATTAAATTTGCAGATCTTGAAGATGGTGAAGTTGATCCT
GCTATGGGTACTTACAGTGGTGCTGGAGCTATCTTTGGTGCAACCGGTGGCGTTATGGAAGCTGCAATAA
GATCAGCTAAAGACTTTGCTGAAAATAAAGAACTTGAAAATGTTGATTACACTGAAGTAAGAGGCTTTAA
AGGCATAAAAGAAGCGGAAGTTGAAATTGCTGGAAATAAACTAAACGTTGCTGTTATAAATGGTGCTTCT
AACTTCTTCGAGTTTATGAAATCTGGAAAAATGAACGAAAAACAATATCACTTTATAGAAGTAATGGCTT
GCCCTGGTGGATGTATAAATGGTGGAGGTCAACCTCACGTAAATGCTCTTGATAGAGAAAATGTTGATTA
CAGAA
